>Addgene plasmid #250950 | pKC152_Lenti_tetoff_PABP-INT_EF1a_EGFP | addgene full sequence | sequence record 498534 | Addgene NGS Result
TTGAGATCCTTTTTTTCTGCGCGTAATCTGCTGCTTGCAAACAAAAAAACCACCGCTACCAGCGGTGGTT
TGTTTGCCGGATCAAGAGCTACCAACTCTTTTTCCGAAGGTAACTGGCTTCAGCAGAGCGCAGATACCAA
ATACTGTTCTTCTAGTGTAGCCGTAGTTAGGCCACCACTTCAAGAACTCTGTAGCACCGCCTACATACCT
CGCTCTGCTAATCCTGTTACCAGTGGCTGCTGCCAGTGGCGATAAGTCGTGTCTTACCGGGTTGGACTCA
AGACGATAGTTACCGGATAAGGCGCAGCGGTCGGGCTGAACGGGGGGTTCGTGCACACAGCCCAGCTTGG
AGCGAACGACCTACACCGAACTGAGATACCTACAGCGTGAGCTATGAGAAAGCGCCACGCTTCCCGAAGG
GAGAAAGGCGGACAGGTATCCGGTAAGCGGCAGGGTCGGAACAGGAGAGCGCACGAGGGAGCTTCCAGGG
GGAAACGCCTGGTATCTTTATAGTCCTGTCGGGTTTCGCCACCTCTGACTTGAGCGTCGATTTTTGTGAT
GCTCGTCAGGGGGGCGGAGCCTATGGAAAAACGCCAGCAACGCGGCCTTTTTACGGTTCCTGGCCTTTTG
CTGGCCTTTTGCTCACATGTTCTTTCCTGCGTTATCCCCTGATTCTGTGGATAACCGTATTACCGCCTTT
GAGTGAGCTGATACCGCTCGCCGCAGCCGAACGACCGAGCGCAGCGAGTCAGTGAGCGAGGAAGCGGAAG
AGCGCCCAATACGCAAACCGCCTCTCCCCGCGCGTTGGCCGATTCATTAATGCAGCAAGCTCATGGCTGA
CTAATTTTTTTTATTTATGCAGAGGCCGAGGCCGCCTCGGCCTCTGAGCTATTCCAGAAGTAGTGAGGAG
GCTTTTTTGGAGGCCTAGGCTTTTGCAAAAAGCTCCCCGTGGCACGACAGGTTTCCCGACTGGAAAGCGG
GCAGTGAGCGCAACGCAATTAATGTGAGTTAGCTCACTCATTAGGCACCCCAGGCTTTACACTTTATGCT
TCCGGCTCGTATGTTGTGTGGAATTGTGAGCGGATAACAATTTCACACAGGAAACAGCTATGACATGATT
ACGAATTTCACAAATAAAGCATTTTTTTCACTGCATTCTAGTTGTGGTTTGTCCAAACTCATCAATGTAT
CTTATCATGTCTGGATCAACTGGATAACTCAAGCTAACCAAAATCATCCCAAACTTCCCACCCCATACCC
TATTACCACTGCCAATTACCTGTGGTTTCATTTACTCTAAACCTGTGATTCCTCTGAATTATTTTCATTT
TAAAGAAATTGTATTTGTTAAATATGTACTACAAACTTAGTAGTTGGAAGGGCTAATTCACTCCCAAAGA
AGACAAGATATCCTTGATCTGTGGATCTACCACACACAAGGCTACTTCCCTGATTAGCAGAACTACACAC
CAGGGCCAGGGGTCAGATATCCACTGACCTTTGGATGGTGCTACAAGCTAGTACCAGTTGAGCCAGATAA
GGTAGAAGAGGCCAATAAAGGAGAGAACACCAGCTTGTTACACCCTGTGAGCCTGCATGGGATGGATGAC
CCGGAGAGAGAAGTGTTAGAGTGGAGGTTTGACAGCCGCCTAGCATTTCATCACGTGGCCCGAGAGCTGC
ATCCGGAGTACTTCAAGAACTGCTGATATCGAGCTTGCTACAAGGGACTTTCCGCTGGGGACTTTCCAGG
GAGGCGTGGCCTGGGCGGGACTGGGGAGTGGCGAGCCCTCAGATCCTGCATATAAGCAGCTGCTTTTTGC
CTGTACTGGGTCTCTCTGGTTAGACCAGATCTGAGCCTGGGAGCTCTCTGGCTAACTAGGGAACCCACTG
CTTAAGCCTCAATAAAGCTTGCCTTGAGTGCTTCAAGTAGTGTGTGCCCGTCTGTTGTGTGACTCTGGTA
ACTAGAGATCCCTCAGACCCTTTTAGTCAGTGTGGAAAATCTCTAGCAGTGGCGCCCGAACAGGGACTTG
AAAGCGAAAGGGAAACCAGAGGAGCTCTCTCGACGCAGGACTCGGCTTGCTGAAGCGCGCACGGCAAGAG
GCGAGGGGCGGCGACTGGTGAGTACGCCAAAAATTTTGACTAGCGGAGGCTAGAAGGAGAGAGATGGGTG
CGAGAGCGTCAGTATTAAGCGGGGGAGAATTAGATCGCGATGGGAAAAAATTCGGTTAAGGCCAGGGGGA
AAGAAAAAATATAAATTAAAACATATAGTATGGGCAAGCAGGGAGCTAGAACGATTCGCAGTTAATCCTG
GCCTGTTAGAAACATCAGAAGGCTGTAGACAAATACTGGGACAGCTACAACCATCCCTTCAGACAGGATC
AGAAGAACTTAGATCATTATATAATACAGTAGCAACCCTCTATTGTGTGCATCAAAGGATAGAGATAAAA
GACACCAAGGAAGCTTTAGACAAGATAGAGGAAGAGCAAAACAAAAGTAAGACCACCGCACAGCAAGCGG
CCGGCCGCTGATCTTCAGACCTGGAGGAGGAGATATGAGGGACAATTGGAGAAGTGAATTATATAAATAT
AAAGTAGTAAAAATTGAACCATTAGGAGTAGCACCCACCAAGGCAAAGAGAAGAGTGGTGCAGAGAGAAA
AAAGAGCAGTGGGAATAGGAGCTTTGTTCCTTGGGTTCTTGGGAGCAGCAGGAAGCACTATGGGCGCAGC
GTCAATGACGCTGACGGTACAGGCCAGACAATTATTGTCTGGTATAGTGCAGCAGCAGAACAATTTGCTG
AGGGCTATTGAGGCGCAACAGCATCTGTTGCAACTCACAGTCTGGGGCATCAAGCAGCTCCAGGCAAGAA
TCCTGGCTGTGGAAAGATACCTAAAGGATCAACAGCTCCTGGGGATTTGGGGTTGCTCTGGAAAACTCAT
TTGCACCACTGCTGTGCCTTGGAATGCTAGTTGGAGTAATAAATCTCTGGAACAGATTTGGAATCACACG
ACCTGGATGGAGTGGGACAGAGAAATTAACAATTACACAAGCTTAATACACTCCTTAATTGAAGAATCGC
AAAACCAGCAAGAAAAGAATGAACAAGAATTATTGGAATTAGATAAATGGGCAAGTTTGTGGAATTGGTT
TAACATAACAAATTGGCTGTGGTATATAAAATTATTCATAATGATAGTAGGAGGCTTGGTAGGTTTAAGA
ATAGTTTTTGCTGTACTTTCTATAGTGAATAGAGTTAGGCAGGGATATTCACCATTATCGTTTCAGACCC
ACCTCCCAACCCCGAGGGGACCCGACAGGCCCGAAGGAATAGAAGAAGAAGGTGGAGAGAGAGACAGAGA
CAGATCCATTCGATTAGTGAACGGATCTCGACGGTATCGCCGAATTCACAAATGGCAGTATTCATCCACA
ATTTTAAAAGAAAAGGGGGGATTGGGGGGTACAGTGCAGGGGAAAGAATAGTAGACATAATAGCAACAGA
CATACAAACTAAAGAATTACAAAAACAAATTACAAAAATTCAAAATTTTCGGGTTTATTACAGGGACAGC
AGAGATCCAGTTTGGACTAGACCGGTGGCCTCCACGGCCACTAGATTACTCCCTATCAGTGATAGAGAAC
GTATGAAGAGTTTACTCCCTATCAGTGATAGAGAACGTATGCAGACTTTACTCCCTATCAGTGATAGAGA
ACGTATAAGGAGTTTACTCCCTATCAGTGATAGAGAACGTATGACCAGTTTACTCCCTATCAGTGATAGA
GAACGTATCTACAGTTTACTCCCTATCAGTGATAGAGAACGTATATCCAGTTTACTCCCTATCAGTGATA
GAGAACGTATAAGCTTTAGGCGTGTACGGTGGGCGCCTATAAAAGCAGAGCTCGTTTAGTGAACCGTCAG
ATCGCCTGGAGCAATTCCACAACACTTTTGTCTTATACCAACTTTCCGTACCACTTCCTACCCTCGTAAA
GAAGTTCCTATTCCGAAGTTCCTATTCTTCAAAAGGTATAGGAACTTCGCTCGAGCCGCCACCATGGCCT
CGCTCTACGTGGGGGACCTCCACCCCGACGTGACCGAGGCGATGCTCTACGAGAAGTTCAGCCCGGCCGG
GCCCATCCTCTCCATCCGGGTCTGCAGGGACATGATCACCCGCCGCTCCTTGGGCTACGCGTATGTGAAC
TTCCAGCAGCCGGCGGACGCGGAGCGTGCTTTGGACACCATGAATTTTGATGTTATAAAGGGCAAGCCAG
TACGCATCATGTGGTCTCAGCGTGATCCATCACTTCGCAAAAGTGGAGTAGGCAACATATTCATTAAAAA
TCTGGACAAATCCATTGATAATAAAGCACTGTATGATACATTTTCTGCTTTTGGTAACATCCTTTCATGT
AAGGTGGTTTGTGATGAAAATGGTTCCAAGGGCTATGGATTTGTACACTTTGAGACGCAGGAAGCAGCTG
AAAGAGCTATTGAAAAAATGAATGGAATGCTCCTAAATGATCGCAAAGTATTTGTTGGACGATTTAAGTC
TCGTAAAGAACGAGAAGCTGAACTTGGAGCTAGGGCAAAAGAATTCACCAATGTTTACATCAAGAATTTT
GGAGAAGACATGGATGATGAGCGCCTTAAGGATCTCTTTGGCAAGTTTGGGCCTGCCTTAAGTGTGAAAG
TAATGACTGATGAAAGTGGAAAATCCAAAGGATTTGGATTTGTAAGCTTTGAAAGGCATGAAGATGCACA
GAAAGCTGTGGATGAGATGAACGGAAAGGAGCTCAATGGAAAACAAATTTATGTTGGTCGAGCTCAGAAA
AAGGTGGAACGGCAGACGGAACTTAAGCGCAAATTTGAACAGATGAAACAAGATAGGATCACCAGATACC
AGGGTGTTAATCTTTATGTGAAAAATCTTGATGATGGTATTGATGATGAACGTCTCCGGAAAGAGTTTTC
TCCATTTGGTACAATCACTAGTGCAAAGGTTATGATGGAGGGTGGTCGCAGCAAAGGGTTTGGTTTTGTA
TGTTTCTCCTCCCCAGAAGAAGCCACTAAAGCAGTTACAGAAATGAACGGTAGAATTGTGGCCACAAAGC
CATTGTATGTAGCTTTAGCTCAGCGCAAAGAAGAGCGCGGTGGTAGCGTGTGCATCCAGCACTGGCAAGA
TGCAGTTCCTTGGACGGAATTGCTGTCTCTCCAGACGGAGGATGGTTTCTGGAAGCTCACGCCCGAACTC
GGACTCATATTGAACCTTAATACAAATGGGCTCCACTCCTTTCTGAAGCAGAAAGGCATCCAGAGTCTCG
GTGTTAAGGGCCGGGAGTGCCTTCTCGACCTCATAGCCACGATGCTCGTGTTGCAATTTATCCGCACTAG
GCTGGAAAAAGAGGGTATCGTATTCAAAAGTCTGATGAAAATGGACGACGCTAGTATAAGTAGAAACATC
CCCTGGGCTTTTGAGGCCATCAAGCAGGCGAGTGAGTGGGTCAGGCGAACAGAGGGTCAGTACCCAAGCA
TATGTCCCCGACTGGAGTTGGGGAACGACTGGGATAGCGCAACCAAGCAGCTCTTGGGTCTGCAACCAAT
TTCAACAGTGTCACCACTGCATCGAGTCCTGCATTACTCCCAGGGCTAAGGATCCACCGGATCTAGATAA
CTGAGCGGCCGCCTAATCTTTTTCCCTCTGCCAAAAATTATGGGGACATCATGAAGCCCCTTGAGCATCT
GACTTCTGGCTAATAAAGGAAATTTATTTTCATTGCAATAGTGTGTTGGAATTTTTTGTGTCTCTCACTC
GGAAGGACATATGGGAGGGCAAATCATTTAAAACATCAGAATGAGTATTTGGTTTAGAGTTTGGCAACAT
ATGCCCATATGCTGGCTGCCATGAACAAAGGTTGGCTATAAAGAGGTCATCAGTATATGAAACAGCCCCC
TGCTGTCCATTCCTTACATATGACTAGTAAGGATCTGCGATCGCTCCGGTGCCCGTCAGTGGGCAGAGCG
CACATCGCCCACAGTCCCCGAGAAGTTGGGGGGAGGGGTCGGCAATTGAACGGGTGCCTAGAGAAGGTGG
CGCGGGGTAAACTGGGAAAGTGATGTCGTGTACTGGCTCCGCCTTTTTCCCGAGGGTGGGGGAGAACCGT
ATATAAGTGCAGTAGTCGCCGTGAACGTTCTTTTTCGCAACGGGTTTGCCGCCAGAACACAGCTGAAGCT
TCGAGGGGCTCGCATCTCTCCTTCACGCGCCCGCCGCCCTACCTGAGGCCGCCATCCACGCCGGTTGAGT
CGCGTTCTGCCGCCTCCCGCCTGTGGTGCCTCCTGAACTGCGTCCGCCGTCTAGGTAAGTTTAAAGCTCA
GGTCGAGACCGGGCCTTTGTCCGGCGCTCCCTTGGAGCCTACCTAGACTCAGCCGGCTCTCCACGCTTTG
CCTGACCCTGCTTGCTCAACTCTACGTCTTTGTTTCGTTTTCTGTTCTGCGCCGTTACAGATCCAAGCTG
TGACCGGCGCCTACACCTGCAGCCAACGCCACCATGGTGAGCAAGGGCGAGGAGCTGTTCACCGGGGTGG
TGCCCATCCTGGTCGAGCTGGACGGCGACGTAAACGGCCACAAGTTCAGCGTGTCCGGCGAGGGCGAGGG
CGATGCCACCTACGGCAAGCTGACCCTGAAGTTCATCTGCACCACCGGCAAGCTGCCCGTGCCCTGGCCC
ACCCTCGTGACCACCCTGACCTACGGCGTGCAGTGCTTCAGCCGCTACCCCGACCACATGAAGCAGCACG
ACTTCTTCAAGTCCGCCATGCCCGAAGGCTACGTCCAGGAGCGCACCATCTTCTTCAAGGACGACGGCAA
CTACAAGACCCGCGCCGAGGTGAAGTTCGAGGGCGACACCCTGGTGAACCGCATCGAGCTGAAGGGCATC
GACTTCAAGGAGGACGGCAACATCCTGGGGCACAAGCTGGAGTACAACTACAACAGCCACAACGTCTATA
TCATGGCCGACAAGCAGAAGAACGGCATCAAGGTGAACTTCAAGATCCGCCACAACATCGAGGACGGCAG
CGTGCAGCTCGCCGACCACTACCAGCAGAACACCCCCATCGGCGACGGCCCCGTGCTGCTGCCCGACAAC
CACTACCTGAGCACCCAGTCCGCCCTGAGCAAAGACCCCAACGAGAAGCGCGATCACATGGTCCTGCTGG
AGTTCGTGACCGCCGCCGGGATCACTCTCGGCATGGACGAGCTGTACAAGGCTAGCGAGGGCAGAGGAAG
TCTGCTAACATGCGGTGACGTCGAGGAGAATCCTGGCCCAATGTCTAGACTGGACAAGAGCAAAGTCATA
AACTCTGCTCTGGAATTACTCAATGAAGTCGGTATCGAAGGCCTGACGACAAGGAAACTCGCTCAAAAGC
TGGGAGTTGAGCAGCCTACCCTGTACTGGCACGTGAAGAACAAGCGGGCCCTGCTCGATGCCCTGGCAAT
CGAGTGTCTGGACAGGCATCATACCCACTTCTGCCCCCTGGAAGGCGAGTCATGGCAAGACTTTCTGCGG
AACAACGCCAAGTCATTCCGCTGTGCTCTCCTCTCACATCGCGACGGGGCTAAAGTGCATCTCGGCACCC
GCCCAACAGAGAAACAGTACGAAACCCTGGAAAATCAGCTCGCGTTCCTGTGTCAGCAAGGCTTCTCCCT
GGAGAACGCACTGTACGCTCTGTCCGCCGTGGGCCACTTTACACTGGGCTGCGTATTGGAGGATCAGGAG
CATCAAGTAGCAAAAGAGGAAAGAGAGACACCTACCACCGATTCTATGCCCCCACTTCTGAGACAAGCAA
TTGAGCTGTTCGACCATCAGGGAGCCGAACCTGCCTTCCTTTTCGGCCTGGAACTAATCATATGTGGCCT
GGAGAAACAGCTAAAGTGCGAAAGCGGCGGGCCGGCCGACGCCCTTGACGATTTTGACTTAGACATGCTC
CCAGCCGATGCCCTTGACGACTTTGACCTTGATATGCTGCCTGCTGACGCTCTTGACGATTTTGACCTTG
ACATGCTCCCCGGATGAGTCGACGATCCTAATCAACCTCTGGATTACAAAATTTGTGAAAGATTGACTGG
TATTCTTAACTATGTTGCTCCTTTTACGCTATGTGGATACGCTGCTTTAATGCCTTTGTATCATGCTATT
GCTTCCCGTATGGCTTTCATTTTCTCCTCCTTGTATAAATCCTGGTTGCTGTCTCTTTATGAGGAGTTGT
GGCCCGTTGTCAGGCAACGTGGCGTGGTGTGCACTGTGTTTGCTGACGCAACCCCCACTGGTTGGGGCAT
TGCCACCACCTGTCAGCTCCTTTCCGGGACTTTCGCTTTCCCCCTCCCTATTGCCACGGCGGAACTCATC
GCCGCCTGCCTTGCCCGCTGCTGGACAGGGGCTCGGCTGTTGGGCACTGACAATTCCGTGGTGTTGTCGG
GGAAATCATCGTCCTTTCCTTGGCTGCTCGCCTGTGTTGCCACCTGGATTCTGCGCGGGACGTCCTTCTG
CTACGTCCCTTCGGCCCTCAATCCAGCGGACCTTCCTTCCCGCGGCCTGCTGCCGGCTCTGCGGCCTCTT
CCGCGTCTTCGCCTTCGCCCTCAGACGAGTCGGATCTCCCTTTGGGCCGCCTCCCCGCCTGAGATCCTTT
AAGACCAATGACTTACAAGGCAGCTGTAGATCTTAGCCACTTTTTAAAAGAAAAGGGGGGACTGGAAGGG
CTAATTCACTCCCAACGAAGACAAGATCTGCTTTTTGCTTGTACTGGGTCTCTCTGGTTAGACCAGATCT
GAGCCTGGGAGCTCTCTGGCTAACTAGGGAACCCACTGCTTAAGCCTCAATAAAGCTTGCCTTGAGTGCT
TCAAGTAGTGTGTGCCCGTCTGTTGTGTGACTCTGGTAACTAGAGATCCCTCAGACCCTTTTAGTCAGTG
TGGAAAATCTCTAGCAGTAGTAGTTCATGTCATCTTATTATTCAGTATTTATAACTTGCAAAGAAATGAA
TATCAGAGAGTGAGAGGCCCGGGTTAATTAAGGAAAGGGCTAGATCATTCTTGAAGACGAAAGGGCCTCG
TGATACGCCTATTTTTATAGGTTAATGTCATGATAATAATGGTTTCTTAGACGTCAGGTGGCACTTTTCG
GGGAAATGTGCGCGGAACCCCTATTTGTTTATTTTTCTAAATACATTCAAATATGTATCCGCTCATGAGA
CAATAACCCTGATAAATGCTTCAATAATATTGAAAAAGGAAGAGTATGAGTATTCAACATTTCCGTGTCG
CCCTTATTCCCTTTTTTGCGGCATTTTGCCTTCCTGTTTTTGCTCACCCAGAAACGCTGGTGAAAGTAAA
AGATGCTGAAGATCAGTTGGGTGCACGAGTGGGTTACATCGAACTGGATCTCAACAGCGGTAAGATCCTT
GAGAGTTTTCGCCCCGAAGAACGTTTTCCAATGATGAGCACTTTTAAAGTTCTGCTATGTGGCGCGGTAT
TATCCCGTGTTGACGCCGGGCAAGAGCAACTCGGTCGCCGCATACACTATTCTCAGAATGACTTGGTTGA
GTACTCACCAGTCACAGAAAAGCATCTTACGGATGGCATGACAGTAAGAGAATTATGCAGTGCTGCCATA
ACCATGAGTGATAACACTGCGGCCAACTTACTTCTGACAACGATCGGAGGACCGAAGGAGCTAACCGCTT
TTTTGCACAACATGGGGGATCATGTAACTCGCCTTGATCGTTGGGAACCGGAGCTGAATGAAGCCATACC
AAACGACGAGCGTGACACCACGATGCCTGTAGCAATGGCAACAACGTTGCGCAAACTATTAACTGGCGAA
CTACTTACTCTAGCTTCCCGGCAACAATTAATAGACTGGATGGAGGCGGATAAAGTTGCAGGACCACTTC
TGCGCTCGGCCCTTCCGGCTGGCTGGTTTATTGCTGATAAATCTGGAGCCGGTGAGCGTGGGTCTCGCGG
TATCATTGCAGCACTGGGGCCAGATGGTAAGCCCTCCCGTATCGTAGTTATCTACACGACGGGGAGTCAG
GCAACTATGGATGAACGAAATAGACAGATCGCTGAGATAGGTGCCTCACTGATTAAGCATTGGTAACTGT
CAGACCAAGTTTACTCATATATACTTTAGATTGATTTAAAACTTCATTTTTAATTTAAAAGGATCTAGGT
GAAGATCCTTTTTGATAATCTCATGACCAAAATCCCTTAACGTGAGTTTTCGTTCCACTGAGCGTCAGAC
CCCGTAGAAAAGATCAAAGGATCTTC
Features (pLannotate 1.2.2; 29 found; start..end, strand, type, name):
      1..589     +  rep_origin     ori: high-copy-number ColE1/pMB1/pBR322/pUC origin of replication
    772..826     +  CDS            lacI (fragment): lac repressor; lacI; The lac repressor binds to the lac operator to inhibit transcription in E. coli. This inhibition can be relieved by adding lactose or isopropyl-β-D-thiogalactopyranoside (IPTG).
    832..925     +  rep_origin     SV40 ori (fragment): SV40 origin of replication
    950..987     +  CDS            lacI (fragment): lac repressor; lacI; The lac repressor binds to the lac operator to inhibit transcription in E. coli. This inhibition can be relieved by adding lactose or isopropyl-β-D-thiogalactopyranoside (IPTG).
   1000..1021    +  protein_bind   CAP binding site: CAP binding activates transcription in the presence of cAMP. E. coli catabolite activator protein
   1036..1066    +  promoter       lac promoter: promoter for the E. coli lac operon
   1074..1090    +  protein_bind   lac operator: The lac repressor binds to the lac operator to inhibit transcription in E. coli. This inhibition can be relieved by adding lactose or isopropyl-β-D-thiogalactopyranoside (IPTG). lac repressor encoded by lacI
   1124..1207    +  polyA_signal   SV40 poly(A) signal (fragment): SV40 polyadenylation signal
   1374..1703    +  CDS            nef (fragment): NEF_HV1BR - Experimental evidence at protein level: Swiss-Prot protein existence level 1. Extracellular Nef protein targets CD4(+) T-lymphocytes for apoptosis by interacting with CXCR4 surface receptors (PubMed:14990729). From Human immunodeficiency virus type 1 group M subtype B (isolate BRU/LAI) (HIV-1).
   1751..2008    +  LTR            5' LTR (truncated): truncated 5' long terminal repeat (LTR) from HIV-1
   2055..2180    +  misc_feature   HIV-1 Ψ: packaging signal of human immunodeficiency virus type 1
   2164..2502    +  CDS            HIV-1 gag (fragment): gag protein from human immunodeficiency virus 1; gag
   2677..2910    +  misc_feature   RRE: The Rev response element (RRE) of HIV-1 allows for Rev-dependent mRNA export from the nucleus to the cytoplasm.
   3287..3387    +  CDS            Rev (fragment): human immunodeficiency virus 1 (HIV-1) Rev protein; rev; enhances nuclear export of unspliced and incompletely spliced viral mRNAs
   3432..3549    +  misc_feature   cPPT/CTS: central polypurine tract and central termination sequence of HIV-1
   3616..3990    +  promoter       TRE3G promoter: 3rd-generation Tet-responsive promoter that can be activated by binding of Tet-On® 3G
   4057..5133    +  CDS            PABPC5 (fragment): PABP5_HUMAN - Also known as PABP5. Experimental evidence at protein level: Swiss-Prot protein existence level 1. Binds the poly(A) tail of mRNA. May be involved in cytoplasmic regulatory processes of mRNA metabolism. Can probably bind to cytoplasmic RNA sequences other than poly(A) in vivo (By similarity). From Homo sapiens (Human).
   5158..5646    +  CDS            PARP4 (fragment): PARP4_HUMAN - Also known as ADPRTL1 From Homo sapiens (Human).
   5752..5807    +  polyA_signal   β-globin poly(A) signal: rabbit β-globin polyadenylation signal (Gil and Proudfoot, 1987)
   6011..6222    +  promoter       EF-1α core promoter: core promoter for human elongation factor EF-1α
   6235..6503    +  LTR            5' LTR (truncated): truncated 5' long terminal repeat (LTR) from human T-cell leukemia virus (HTLV) type 1
   6544..7260    +  CDS            EGFP: EGFP is a basic (constitutively fluorescent) green fluorescent protein published in 1996, derived from Aequorea victoria. It is reported to be a rapidly-maturing weak dimer with moderate acid sensitivity.
   7321..8018    +  CDS            rtTA3 (fragment): reverse tetracycline transactivator 3 activates expression from Tet-responsive promoters in the presence of doxycycline
   7948..8058    +  CDS            VP48: 3 tandem repeats of the minimal activation domain of herpes simplex virus VP16 (Cheng et al., 2013)
   8080..8668    +  misc_feature   WPRE: woodchuck hepatitis virus posttranscriptional regulatory element
   8676..8741    +  CDS            nef (fragment): NEF_HV1Z2 - Experimental evidence at protein level: Swiss-Prot protein existence level 1. Extracellular Nef protein targets CD4(+) T-lymphocytes for apoptosis by interacting with CXCR4 surface receptors. From Human immunodeficiency virus type 1 group M subtype D (isolate Z2/CDC-Z34) (HIV-1).
   8743..8976    +  LTR            3' LTR (ΔU3): self-inactivating 3' long terminal repeat (LTR) from HIV-1
   9181..9285    +  promoter       AmpR promoter: bla
   9286..10146   +  CDS            AmpR: β-lactamase; bla; confers resistance to ampicillin, carbenicillin, and related antibiotics
