[The description below was written by a language model from this plasmid's Addgene catalogue record and pLannotate feature annotations shown in this document.]
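Description:
pKC152_Lenti_tetoff_PABP-INT_EF1a_EGFP is a 10.3 kb HIV-1-based lentiviral transfer plasmid for mammalian expression, built by Gibson cloning into a tet-inducible KRAB-dCas9 lentiviral backbone. It is propagated in E. coli through a high-copy ColE1/pUC origin with ampicillin resistance (AmpR/bla). The viral portion carries a truncated 5' LTR, the Ψ packaging signal with a gag fragment, the RRE for Rev-dependent nuclear export, the cPPT/CTS, a WPRE to boost transcript expression, and a ΔU3 self-inactivating 3' LTR, so the integrated provirus lacks LTR promoter activity and relies on its internal promoters.

Two internal cassettes sit between the LTRs. The first uses the TRE3G tetracycline-responsive promoter to drive the PABP-INT fusion, followed by a rabbit β-globin poly(A) signal. The catalogue lists the insert as human PABPC1 (1593 bp). The automated annotation labels this region as a PABPC5 fragment, most likely a homology match to the related poly(A)-binding protein, followed by a fragment matching human PARP4, which presumably corresponds to the "INT" portion, although the record does not define INT.

The second cassette uses an EF-1α core promoter with an HTLV-1 LTR-derived segment to express EGFP, followed closely by a tetracycline transactivator reading frame with VP16-derived activation repeats. The annotation tool calls this an rtTA3 fragment, but the depositor describes the system as Tet-off, implying that doxycycline would switch expression off rather than on. How EGFP is linked to the transactivator is not annotated.

EGFP marks transduced cells for identification or sorting. The associated work concerns a genetically encoded device for transcriptome storage in mammalian cells.
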