Addgene plasmid #250950: pKC152_Lenti_tetoff_PABP-INT_EF1a_EGFP
Purpose: A lentiviral vector express PABP-INT fusion protein under a Tetoff system. Contains EGFP as selection marker.
Depositing lab: Fei Chen. Depositing organization: Broad Institute. Publication: A genetically encoded device for transcriptome storage in mammalian cells. Chao YK, Wu M, Gong Q, Chen F. Science. 2026 Jan 15:eadz9353. doi: 10.1126/science.adz9353. PubMed 41538410.
Backbone
  Vector backbone: pLenti-tetON-KRAB-dCas9-DHFR-EF1a-TagRFP-2A-tet3G
  Backbone manufacturer: Emma Rawlins (Addgene plasmid # 167935)
  Vector type: Mammalian Expression, Lentiviral
Growth in bacteria
  Bacterial resistance: Ampicillin, 100 μg/mL
  Growth temperature: 37°C
  Growth strain: NEB Stable
  Copy number: High Copy
Gene/Insert
  Gene/Insert name: PABPC1
  Species: H. sapiens (human)
  Insert size (bp): 1593
  Entrez Gene: PABPC1 (a.k.a. PAB1, PABP, PABP1, PABPC2, PABPL1)
  Promoter: TRE3G
  Cloning method: Gibson Cloning
  Sequencing primers: 5′ TTCAAAAGGTATAGGAACTTCGCTC
Terms and licenses: Academic/Nonprofit Terms; Industry Terms: Not Available to Industry
How to cite: pKC152_Lenti_tetoff_PABP-INT_EF1a_EGFP was a gift from Fei Chen (Addgene plasmid # 250950 ; http://n2t.net/addgene:250950 ; RRID:Addgene_250950)
